Addgene plasmid #224871: pYAMTr2GCsgSc-SeLEU2
Purpose: Disruption of LEU2 genes in the Saccharomyces sense strict group species
Depositing lab: Katsunori Suzuki. Depositing organization: Hiroshima University. Publication: Conversion of polyploid and alloploid Saccharomyces sensu stricto strains to leu2 mutants by genome DNA editing. Kiyokawa K, Sakuma T, Moriguchi K, Sugiyama M, Akao T, Yamamoto T, Suzuki K. Appl Microbiol Biotechnol. 2024 Jul 12;108(1):416. doi: 10.1007/s00253-024-13242-y. PubMed 38995331.
Backbone
  Vector backbone: pYAMTr2GCas
  Vector type: Yeast Expression, CRISPR
Growth in bacteria
  Bacterial resistance: Kanamycin, 50 μg/mL
  Growth temperature: 37°C
  Growth strain: DH5alpha
  Copy number: Low Copy
Gene/Insert
  Gene/Insert name: pYAMTr2GC having the guide sequence Sc-SeLEU2
  gRNA/shRNA sequence: TGCTGTGGGTGGTCCTAAAT
  Species: S. cerevisiae (budding yeast)
  Entrez Gene: LEU2 (a.k.a. YCL018W); DI49_0736 (a.k.a. DI49_0736)
  Cloning method: Other
  Sequencing primers: 5′ Unknown
Resource information
  A portion of this plasmid was derived from a plasmid made by: The CRISPR/Cas9 system component genes came from pML104 (addgene plasmid #67638, Laughery et. 2015).
Terms and licenses: Academic/Nonprofit Terms; Industry Terms: Not Available to Industry
How to cite: pYAMTr2GCsgSc-SeLEU2 was a gift from Katsunori Suzuki (Addgene plasmid # 224871 ; http://n2t.net/addgene:224871 ; RRID:Addgene_224871)
