[The description below was written by a language model from this plasmid's Addgene catalogue record and pLannotate feature annotations shown in this document.]
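Description:
pYAMTr2GCsgSc-SeLEU2 is a 12.8 kb yeast CRISPR/Cas9 expression plasmid built on the pYAMTr2GCas backbone and designed to disrupt LEU2 genes in species of the Saccharomyces sensu stricto group. In bacteria it replicates through the broad-host-range pBBR1 oriV together with its cognate pBBR1 Rep protein. It is recorded as low copy and is selected with kanamycin through a Tn5-derived neo (nptII) gene. In yeast it is maintained episomally by the 2μ origin and carries a kanMX cassette as a dominant drug-resistance marker, which avoids any need for an auxotrophic host. The table also annotates an f1 origin, fragments of the pBR322 bom and rop regions, duplicated pBluescript-type lac/T3/T7/MCS remnants, and a nopaline-type T-DNA right border repeat. The record does not explain the role of the border repeat or the bom fragments, and no left border is annotated.

The editing payload consists of two cassettes whose components were taken from pML104. Streptococcus pyogenes Cas9 is expressed from the strong constitutive TDH3 (GAP) promoter and terminated by the ADH1 terminator. Adjacent to it, the RNA polymerase III SNR52 promoter drives a single guide RNA, made up of a 20-nt spacer fused to the S. pyogenes gRNA scaffold and ended by the SUP4 terminator. The associated gene entries are S. cerevisiae LEU2 and a second locus, DI49_0736, and the "Sc-Se" guide name suggests a site shared between LEU2 orthologues of two species. The associated publication describes converting polyploid and alloploid strains to leu2 mutants, which requires inactivating several LEU2 copies at once.
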