Features (pLannotate 1.2.2; 29 found; start..end, strand, type, name):
     29..1375    -  rep_origin     2μ ori: yeast 2μ plasmid origin of replication
   1443..1478    +  CDS            rop (fragment): Rop protein, which maintains plasmids at low copy number; rop
   1580..1629    +  misc_feature   bom (fragment): basis of mobility region from pBR322
   1669..3025    +  gene           kanMX: yeast selectable marker conferring kanamycin resistance (Wach et al., 1994)
   3067..3106    +  misc_feature   bom (fragment): basis of mobility region from pBR322
   3134..3562    -  rep_origin     f1 ori (sequence partly withheld): f1 bacteriophage origin of replication; arrow indicates direction of (+) strand synthesis
   3566..3723    -  CDS            lacZα (fragment): LacZα fragment of β-galactosidase; lacZ fragment
   3726..3744    +  promoter       T7 promoter: promoter for bacteriophage T7 RNA polymerase
   3753..3815    +  misc_feature   MCS (fragment): pBluescript multiple cloning site
   3816..3854    +  CDS            lacI (fragment): lac repressor; lacI; The lac repressor binds to the lac operator to inhibit transcription in E. coli. This inhibition can be relieved by adding lactose or isopropyl-β-D-thiogalactopyranoside (IPTG).
   3867..3888    +  protein_bind   CAP binding site: CAP binding activates transcription in the presence of cAMP. E. coli catabolite activator protein
   3903..3933    +  promoter       lac promoter: promoter for the E. coli lac operon
   3937..3959    +  protein_bind   lac operator (fragment): The lac repressor binds to the lac operator to inhibit transcription in E. coli. This inhibition can be relieved by adding lactose or isopropyl-β-D-thiogalactopyranoside (IPTG). lac repressor encoded by lacI
   4002..4020    +  promoter       T3 promoter: promoter for bacteriophage T3 RNA polymerase
   4051..4319    +  promoter       SNR52 promoter: promoter for the S. cerevisiae small nucleolar RNA gene SNR52
   4340..4414    +  misc_RNA       gRNA scaffold: guide RNA scaffold for the Streptococcus pyogenes CRISPR/Cas9 system
   4419..4438    +  terminator     SUP4 terminator: transcription terminator for the S. cerevisiae SUP4 tRNA gene
   4556..4743    -  terminator     ADH1 terminator: S. cerevisiae ADH1; transcription terminator for the S. cerevisiae alcohol dehydrogenase 1 (ADH1) gene
   4801..8904    -  CDS            cas9: CAS9_STRP1 - Also known as csn1 From Streptococcus pyogenes serotype M1.
   8939..9605    -  promoter       GAP promoter: S. cerevisiae TDH3; promoter for glyceraldehyde-3-phosphate dehydrogenase
   9630..9683    +  misc_feature   MCS (fragment): pBluescript multiple cloning site
   9695..9713    -  promoter       T3 promoter: promoter for bacteriophage T3 RNA polymerase
   9756..9778    -  protein_bind   lac operator (fragment): The lac repressor binds to the lac operator to inhibit transcription in E. coli. This inhibition can be relieved by adding lactose or isopropyl-β-D-thiogalactopyranoside (IPTG). lac repressor encoded by lacI
   9782..9812    -  promoter       lac promoter: promoter for the E. coli lac operon
   9850..9874    +  misc_feature   RB T-DNA repeat: right border repeat from nopaline C58 T-DNA
  10144..10935   -  CDS            neo: KKA2_KLEPN - Also known as kan, nptII. Experimental evidence at protein level: Swiss-Prot protein existence level 1. Resistance to kanamycin, neomycin, paromomycin, ribostamycin, butirosin and gentamicin B. From Klebsiella pneumoniae.
  10967..11134   -  CDS            tnpA (fragment): TN5P_ECOLX - Also known as tnp. Experimental evidence at protein level: Swiss-Prot protein existence level 1. Mediates transposition of transposon Tn5 by a 'cut and paste' mechanism. First, the monomeric transposase binds the 19 bp inverted DNA repeats flanking the transposon. Then, dimerization of the DNA- bound transposase creates a synaptic DNA complex. After nicking of the first DNA strand, excision of the transposon proceeds through a series of intermediates. The transposase then mediates the insertion of the transposon at a new site by strand transfer. The activity of the wild- type tran
  11349..12120   +  rep_origin     pBBR1 oriV: replication origin of the broad-host-range plasmid pBBR1 from Bordetella bronchiseptica; requires the pBBR1 Rep protein for replication
  12121..12783   +  CDS            pBBR1 Rep: replication protein for the broad-host-range plasmid pBBR1 from Bordetella bronchiseptica
>Addgene plasmid #224871 | pYAMTr2GCsgSc-SeLEU2 | addgene full sequence | sequence record 449556 | Addgene NGS Result
GTCCTTTTCATCACGTGAGTGCCACCTGAACGAAGCATCTGTGCTTCATTTTGTAGAACAAAAATGCAAC
GCGAGAGCGCTAATTTTTCAAACAAAGAATCTGAGCTGCATTTTTACAGAACAGAAATGCAACGCGAAAG
CGCTATTTTACCAACGAAGAATCTGTGCTTCATTTTTGTAAAACAAAAATGCAACGCGAGAGCGCTAATT
TTTCAAACAAAGAATCTGAGCTGCATTTTTACAGAACAGAAATGCAACGCGAGAGCGCTATTTTACCAAC
AAAGAATCTATACTTCTTTTTTGTTCTACAAAAATGCATCCCGAGAGCGCTATTTTTCTAACAAAGCATC
TTAGATTACTTTTTTTCTCCTTTGTGCGCTCTATAATGCAGTCTCTTGATAACTTTTTGCACTGTAGGTC
CGTTAAGGTTAGAAGAAGGCTACTTTGGTGTCTATTTTCTCTTCCATAAAAAAAGCCTGACTCCACTTCC
CGCGTTTACTGATTACTAGCGAAGCTGCGGGTGCATTTTTTCAAGATAAAGGCATCCCCGATTATATTCT
ATACCGATGTGGATTGCGCATACTTTGTGAACAGAAAGTGATAGCGTTGATGATTCTTCATTGGTCAGAA
AATTATGAACGGTTTCTTCTATTTTGTCTCTATATACTACGTATAGGAAATGTTTACATTTTCGTATTGT
TTTCGATTCACTCTATGAATAGTTCTTACTACAATTTTTTTGTCTAAAGAGTAATACTAGAGATAAACAT
AAAAAATGTAGAGGTCGAGTTTAGATGCAAGTTCAAGGAGCGAAAGGTGGATGGGTAGGTTATATAGGGA
TATAGCACAGAGATATATAGCAAAGAGATACTTTTGAGCAATGTTTGTGGAAGCGGTATTCGCAATATTT
TAGTAGCTCGTTACAGTCCGGTGCGTTTTTGGTTTTTTGAAAGTGCGTCTTCAGAGCGCTTTTGGTTTTC
AAAAGCGCTCTGAAGTTCCTATACTTTCTAGCTAGAGAATAGGAACTTCGGAATAGGAACTTCAAAGCGT
TTCCGAAAACGAGCGCTTCCGAAAATGCAACGCGAGCTGCGCACATACAGCTCACTGTTCACGTCGCACC
TATATCTGCGTGTTGCCTGTATATATATATACATGAGAAGAACGGCATAGTGCGTGTTTATGCTTAAATG
CGTACTTATATGCGTCTATTTATGTAGGATGAAAGGTAGTCTAGTACCTCCTGTGATATTATCCCATTCC
ATGCGGGGTATCGTATGCTTCCTTCAGCACTACCCTTTAGCTGTTCTATATGCTGCCACTCCTCAATTGG
ATTAGTCTCATCCTTCAATGCTATCATTTCCTTTGATATTGGATCATACTAAGAAACCATTATTATCATG
ACATTAACCTATAAAAATAGGCGTATCACGAGGCCCTTTCGTCTCGCGCGTTTCGGTGATGACGGTGAAA
ACCTCTGACACATGCAGCTCCCGGAGACGGTCACAGCTTGTCTGTAAGCGGATGCCGGGAGCAGACAAGC
CCGTCAGGGCGCGTCAGCGGGTGTTGGCGGGTGTCGGGGCTGGCTTAACTATGCGGCATCAGAGCAGATT
GTACTGAGAGTGCACCATAGTTTAGCTTGCCTCGTCCCCGCCGGGTCACCCGGCCAGCGACATGGAGGCC
CAGAATACCCTCCTTGACAGTCTTGACGTGCGCAGCTCAGGGGCATGATGTGACTGTCGCCCGTACATTT
AGCCCATACATCCCCATGTATAATCATTTGCATCCATACATTTTGATGGCCGCACGGCGCGAAGCAAAAA
TTACGGCTCCTCGCTGCAGACCTGCGAGCAGGGAAACGCTCCCCTCACAGACGCGTTGAATTGTCCCCAC
GCCGCGCCCCTGTAGAGAAATATAAAAGGTTAGGATTTGCCACTGAGGTTCTTCTTTCATATACTTCCTT
TTAAAATCTTGCTAGGATACAGTTCTCACATCACATCCGAACATAAACAACCATGGGTAAGGAAAAGACT
CACGTTTCGAGGCCGCGATTAAATTCCAACATGGATGCTGATTTATATGGGTATAAATGGGCTCGCGATA
ATGTCGGGCAATCAGGTGCGACAATCTATCGATTGTATGGGAAGCCCGATGCGCCAGAGTTGTTTCTGAA
ACATGGCAAAGGTAGCGTTGCCAATGATGTTACAGATGAGATGGTCAGACTAAACTGGCTGACGGAATTT
ATGCCTCTTCCGACCATCAAGCATTTTATCCGTACTCCTGATGATGCATGGTTACTCACCACTGCGATCC
CCGGCAAAACAGCATTCCAGGTATTAGAAGAATATCCTGATTCAGGTGAAAATATTGTTGATGCGCTGGC
AGTGTTCCTGCGCCGGTTGCATTCGATTCCTGTTTGTAATTGTCCTTTTAACAGCGATCGCGTATTTCGT
CTCGCTCAGGCGCAATCACGAATGAATAACGGTTTGGTTGATGCGAGTGATTTTGATGACGAGCGTAATG
GCTGGCCTGTTGAACAAGTCTGGAAAGAAATGCATAAGCTTTTGCCATTCTCACCGGATTCAGTCGTCAC
TCATGGTGATTTCTCACTTGATAACCTTATTTTTGACGAGGGGAAATTAATAGGTTGTATTGATGTTGGA
CGAGTCGGAATCGCAGACCGATACCAGGATCTTGCCATCCTATGGAACTGCCTCGGTGAGTTTTCTCCTT
CATTACAGAAACGGCTTTTTCAAAAATATGGTATTGATAATCCTGATATGAATAAATTGCAGTTTCATTT
GATGCTCGATGAGTTTTTCTAATCAGTACTGACAATAAAAAGATTCTTGTTTTCAAGAACTTGTCATTTG
TATAGTTTTTTTATATTGTAGTTGTTCTATTTTAATCAAATGTTAGCGTGATTTATATTTTTTTTCGCCT
CGACATCATCTGCCCAGATGCGAAGTTAAGTGCGCAGAAAGTAATATCATGCGTCAATCGTATGTGAATG
CTGGTCGCTATACTGCTGTCGATTCGATACTAACGCCGCCATCCAGTGTCGAAAACAATACCGCACAGAT
GCGTAAGGAGAAAATACCGCATCAGGAAATTGTAAGCGTTAATATTTTGTTAAAATTCGCGTTAAATTTT
TGTTAAATCAGCTCATTTTTTAACCAATAGGCCGAAATCGGCAAAATCCCTTATAAATCAAAAGAATAGA
CCGAGATAGGGT
[37 nt withheld, positions 3233-3269]
AAAGAACGTGGACTCCAACGTCAAAGG
[49 nt withheld, positions 3297-3345]
T
[91 nt withheld, positions 3347-3437]
G
[124 nt withheld, positions 3439-3562]
CCATTCGCCATTCAGGCTGCGCAACTGTTGGGAAGGGCGATCGGTGCGGGCCTCTTCGCTATTACGCCAG
CTGGCGAAAGGGGGATGTGCTGCAAGGCGATTAAGTTGGGTAACGCCAGGGTTTTCCCAGTCACGACGTT
GTAAAACGACGGCCAGTGAATTGTAATACGACTCACTATAGGGCGAATTGGAGCTCCACCGCGGTGGCGG
CCGCTCTAGAACTAGTGGATCCCCCGGGCTGCAGGAATTCGATCTGGCACGACAGGTTTCCCGACTGGAA
AGCGGGCAGTGAGCGCAACGCAATTAATGTGAGTTAGCTCACTCATTAGGCACCCCAGGCTTTACACTTT
ATGCTTCCGGCTCGTATGTTGTGTGGAATTGTGAGCGGATAACAATTTCACACAGGAAACAGCTATGACC
ATGATTACGCCAAGCGCGCAATTAACCCTCACTAAAGGGAACAAAAGCTGGAGCTCCACCGCGGACAATC
TTTGAAAAGATAATGTATGATTATGCTTTCACTCATATTTATACAGAAACTTGATGTTTTCTTTCGAGTA
TATACAAGGTGATTACATGTACGTTTGAAGTACAACTCTAGATTTTGTAGTGCCCTCTTGGGCTAGCGGT
AAAGGTGCGCATTTTTTCACACCCTACAATGTTCTGTTCAAAAGATTTTGGTCAAACGCTGTAGAAGTGA
AAGTTGGTGCGCATGTTTCGGCGTTCGAAACTTCTCCGCAGTGAAAGATAAATGATCTGCTGTGGGTGGT
CCTAAATGTTTTAGAGCTAGAAATAGCAAGTTAAAATAAGGCTAGTCCGTTATCAACTTGAAAAAGTGGC
ACCGAGTCGGTGGTGCTTTTTTTGTTTTTTATGTCTTCGAGTCATGTAATTAGTTATAAGCATGTGAGCT
AAGACACTGTAATTGCCAATCTAAACGATACCACGGCCGCTCTAGAGAAATGGGGAGCGATTTGCAGGCA
TTTGCTCGGCATGCCGGTAGAGGTGTGGTCAATAAGAGCGACCTCATGCTATACCTGAGAAAGCAACCTG
ACCTACAGGAAAGAGTTACTCAAGAATAAGAATTTTCGTTTTAAAACCTAAGAGTCACTTTAAAATTTGT
ATACACTTATTTTTTTTATAACTTATTTAATAATAAAAATCATAAATCATAAGAAATTCGCCTCGAGAGT
CTAGGATCCGGAACTACCTACCTTGCGCTTTTTCTTGGGAGCTCCCTCATCCCCTCCGAGCTGTGAGAGG
TCAATCCGAGTTTCGTAAAGTCCGGTGATGCTCTGGTGGATGAGGGTGGCGTCCAGCACTTCTTTGGTGG
AGGTATAGCGTTTCCGGTCGATGGTGGTGTCGAAGTACTTGAATGCGGCAGGGGCACCAAGATTGGTGAG
GGTGAACAGGTGGATGATATTCTCAGCCTGCTCCCGAATTGGTTTGTCTCTGTGCTTATTGTATGCGCTA
AGGACTTTATCGAGGTTGGCATCAGCGAGAATGACGCGTTTAGAAAACTCGGAAATCTGCTCAATGATCT
CGTCCAGATAATGCTTATGCTGCTCCACAAACAGTTGCTTTTGCTCGTTGTCCTCGGGGCTCCCCTTCAG
CTTCTCGTAATGGCTTGCAAGGTAGAGGAAATTCACGTACTTGGAGGGGAGAGCCAGCTCATTACCCTTC
TGAAGTTCGCCAGCGGAGGCGAGCATCCGCTTCCGCCCATTCTCCAGTTCGAACAGGCTATACTTTGGGA
GCTTGATGATAAGGTCCTTCTTGACTTCCTTGTAACCTTTGGCTTCGAGAAAGTCAATTGGGTTCTTCTC
GAAGGAGCTGCGCTCCATAATGGTGATACCCAGCAGTTCCTTCACGCTCTTGAGCTTCTTAGACTTTCCT
TTTTCCACCTTAGCCACGACCAGGACAGAATAAGCCACAGTTGGTGAATCGAATCCGCCGTACTTCTTAG
GGTCCCAATCCTTCTTCCTTGCAATGAGCTTGTCGGAGTTGCGCTTGGGGAGGATTGATTCCTTAGAAAA
GCCTCCGGTTTGCACCTCGGTTTTCTTCACGATGTTCACTTGAGGCATAGAAAGCACTTTGCGCACGGTA
GCGAAATCTCTGCCCTTGTCCCACACGATTTCGCCAGTCTCCCCATTAGTCTCGATGAGCGGCCTCTTCC
GGATCTCACCGTTTGCAAGGGTGATTTCGGTCTTGAAGAAATTCATGATGTTGCTGTAGAAGAAGTACTT
TGCGGTGGCCTTTCCGATCTCCTGCTCAGATTTGGCAATCATCTTGCGCACGTCGTAGACCTTGTAGTCT
CCGTACACGAACTCGCTTTCCAGCTTTGGGTACTTCTTGATTAGGGCGGTTCCCACCACGGCATTCAGAT
ATGCGTCATGAGCATGATGATAGTTATTGATCTCCCGCACTTTGTAGAATTGAAAGTCCTTTCTGAAATC
GCTGACCAGCTTGGACTTCAGGGTAATCACCTTCACCTCGCGGATAAGTTTGTCGTTTTCGTCGTACTTG
GTATTCATGCGTGAGTCAAGGATTTGGGCTACATGTTTAGTAATCTGCCGAGTCTCCACAAGTTGCCGTT
TAATGAATCCTGCTTTGTCCAGTTCGCTCAGTCCGCCCCTCTCAGCCTTAGTGAGATTGTCGAACTTCCG
CTGAGTGATTAGCTTTGCGTTCAGAAGCTGGCGCCAATAGTTCTTCATCTTTTTCACGACTTCCTCTGAG
GGCACGTTATCTGACTTTCCCCGGTTCTTGTCTGAGCGAGTCAGCACCTTATTGTCAATTGAGTCGTCTT
TGAGGAAGCTCTGAGGGACGATGTGGTCCACGTCGTAGTCTGAGAGCCTGTTGATATCAAGCTCTTGGTC
CACATACATATCGCGTCCATTTTGAAGGTAGTACAGATAGAGCTTCTCATTCTGAAGCTGGGTGTTTTCC
ACCGGGTGCTCTTTAAGGATCTGTGACCCGAGCTCCTTAATCCCTTCCTCAATTCTTTTCATCCGCTCCC
TGCTGTTCTTCTGTCCCTTCTGGGTAGTCTGGTTTTCCCTGGCCATCTCGATGACAATGTTCTCTGGTTT
ATGGCGACCCATCACCTTGACCAGCTCGTCCACGACTTTCACGGTCTGGAGAATACCCTTCTTAATAGCG
GGTGAACCAGCCAGATTTGCGATATGCTCGTGCAGTGAGTCACCTTGTCCAGACACTTGGGCCTTCTGGA
TGTCCTCCTTAAAGGTCAGGGAATCATCATGGATAAGTTGCATGAAGTTGCGATTAGCGAATCCGTCGCT
CTTAAGGAAATCAAGAATGGTCTTTCCGCTCTGTTTGTCCCGGATTCCGTTGATGAGTTTGCGGCTAAGG
CGTCCCCATCCGGTATATCTTCTCCGTTTAAGTTGCTTCATCACTTTATCGTCGAACAGATGGGCGTAGG
TCTTAAGCCTCTCCTCGATCATTTCCCGGTCCTCGAACAGAGTGAGAGTCAGGACAATGTCCTCAAGGAT
GTCCTCTTTCTCCTCATTGTCCAGAAAATCCTTGTCCTTGATGATCTTAAGCAGATCATGGTAGGTACCC
AGGCTTGCGTTGAACCGATCTTCGACCCCGCTAATCTCCACAGAGTCGAAGCATTCAATTTTCTTGAAAT
AGTCCTCCTTCAGCTGCTTCACGGTCACCTTTCTATTGGTCTTGAACAGAAGGTCCACAATTGCCTTCTT
TTGTTCGCCTGACAGGAATGCGGGCTTCCTCATCCCTTCGGTGACATATTTCACCTTGGTCAGCTCGTTG
TACACGGTAAAGTACTCGTAGAGCAGGGAATGTTTCGGCAGGACCTTCTCATTGGGGAGGTTCTTATCGA
AGTTAGTCATCCGTTCGATGAATGACTGAGCGCTGGCTCCCTTGTCCACCACCTCTTCGAAGTTCCAGGG
AGTGATAGTTTCTTCTGACTTTCTGGTCATCCAAGCAAACCGGCTATTTCCTCTGGCGAGGGGTCCCACG
TAGTAGGGGATGCGGAAAGTGAGAATTTTCTCAATCTTCTCCCTGTTGTCCTTAAGAAAGGGGTAGAAGT
CCTCTTGGCGCCGAAGGATGGCGTGAAGCTCCCCAAGATGGATCTGGTGGGGAATGCTCCCATTGTCGAA
AGTGCGCTGCTTCCGCAGCAGATCCTCCCGATTCAGTTTCACGAGGAGCTCTTCGGTGCCGTCCATCTTC
TCAAGGATAGGTTTGATAAACTTATAAAATTCCTCTTGGGAGGCACCTCCGTCGATGTAGCCGGCGTATC
CATTCTTTGACTGGTCAAAGAAGATTTCCTTGTACTTCTCCGGAAGCTGCTGCCGGACGAGTGCCTTAAG
CAGGGTCAGGTCCTGGTGGTGCTCATCATACCGCTTAATCATTGAAGCTGAAAGAGGGGCCTTGGTGATT
TCAGTGTTCACGCGGAGAATGTCAGACAGCAGGATGGCGTCAGAAAGATTCTTAGCAGCAAGGAAAAGGT
CGGCGTATTGGTCACCGATCTGGGCCAGGAGGTTGTCGAGATCGTCATCATAGGTGTCCTTGGACAGTTG
CAGCTTGGCATCCTCTGCCAGGTCGAAATTAGACTTGAAATTGGGAGTCAGCCCAAGTGAAAGAGCAATC
AGGTTCCCGAACAGTCCATTTTTCTTTTCACCCGGCAGCTGAGCGATAAGATTCTCAAGTCTGCGGCTCT
TTGACAGCCGGGCTGACAGAATGGCCTTGGCATCGACTCCGCTTGCATTGATGGGGTTCTCTTCAAAGAG
CTGGTTGTAAGTCTGCACCAGCTGGATGAACAGTTTATCCACATCGCTATTGTCAGGATTGAGGTCGCCC
TCGATCAGGAAGTGGCCTCTGAACTTAATCATGTGGGCCAGGGCCAGGTAGATAAGCCGGAGGTCTGCCT
TGTCGGTTGAGTCCACCAGCTTTTTGCGAAGATGGTAGATGGTTGGGTATTTCTCGTGATAGGCCACCTC
GTCGACGATATTACCGAAGATGGGATGCCGTTCATGCTTCTTATCCTCTTCCACGAGGAATGATTCTTCC
AGCCTATGGAAGAAGCTGTCGTCGACCTTTGCCATTTCGTTGGAGAATATCTCTTGAAGGTAACAAATCC
GGTTCTTCCTCCTGGTGTACCGCCGTCTAGCAGTCCGCTTGAGGCGGGTTGCTTCAGCGGTCTCCCCTGA
ATCAAAGAGGAGAGCTCCGATCAGATTTTTCTTGATGGAATGCCGGTCGGTGTTCCCGAGCACCTTGAAC
TTCTTAGAGGGCACCTTGTACTCGTCAGTGATGACGGCCCACCCGACGCTATTAGTCCCGATGTCCAGTC
CGATAGAATACTTCTTGTCCATGGTGGCGAGATCTAATTCGATCCATATCAGATCTTTTGTTTGTTTATG
TGTGTTTATTCGAAACTAAGTTCTTGGTGTTTTAAAACTAAAAAAAAGACTAACTATAAAAGTAGAATTT
AAGAAGTTTAAGAAATAGATTTACAGAATTACAATCAATACCTACCGTCTTTATATACTTATTAGTCAAG
TAGGGGAATAATTTCAGGGAACTGGTTTCAACCTTTTTTTTCAGCTTTTTCCAAATCAGAGAGAGCAGAA
GGTAATAGAAGGTGTAAGAAAATGAGATAGATACATGCGTGGGTCAATTGCCTTGTGTCATCATTTACTC
CAGGCAGGTTGCATCACTCCATTGAGGTTGTGCCCGTTTTTTGCCTGTTTGTGCCCCTGTTCTCTGTAGT
TGCGCTAAGAGAATGGACCTATGAACTGATGGTTGGTGAAGAAAACAATATTTTGGTGCTGGGATTCTTT
TTTTTTCTGGATGCCAGCTTAAAAAGCGGGCTCCATTATATTTAGTGGATGCCAGGAATAAACTGTTCAC
CCAGACACCTACGATGTTATATATTCTGTGTAACCCGCCCCCTATTTTGGGCATGTACGGGTTACAGCAG
AATTAAAAGGCTAATTTTTTGACTAAATAAAGTTAGGAAAATCACTACTATTAATTATTTACGTATTCTT
TGAAATGGCAGTATTGATAATGATAAACTCGAACTGACTAGTAGACTGAATTCGATATCAAGCTTATCGA
TACCGTCGACCTCGAGGGGGGGCCCGGTACCAGCTTTTGTTCCCTTTAGTGAGGGTTAATTTCGAGCTTG
GCGTAATCATGGTCATAGCTGTTTCCTGTGTGAAATTGTTATCCGCTCACAATTCCACACAACATACGAG
CCGGAAGCATAAAGTGTAAAGCCTGGGGTGCCTAATGAGTGAGGTACGGATCGATCCTGACAGGATATAT
TGGCGGGTAAACCTAAGAGAAAAGAGCGTTTATTAGAATAATCGGATATTTAAAAGGGCGTGAAAAGGTT
TATCCGTTCGTCCATTTGTATGTGCATGCCAACCACAGGGTTCCCCAGATCTGGCGCCGGCCAGCGAGAC
GAGCAAGATTGGCCGCGGTCACACTGCTTCCGGTAGTCAATAAACCGGTAAACCAGCAATAGACATAAGC
GGCTATTTAACGACCCTGCCCTGAACCGACGACCGGGTCGAATTTGCTTTCGAACCCCAGAGTCCCGCTC
AGAAGAACTCGTCAAGAAGGCGATAGAAGGCGATGCGCTGCGAATCGGGAGCGGCGATACCGTAAAGCAC
GAGGAAGCGGTCAGCCCATTCGCCGCCAAGCTCTTCAGCAATATCACGGGTAGCCAACGCTATGTCCTGA
TAGCGGTCCGCCACACCCAGCCGGCCACAGTCGATGAATCCAGAAAAGCGGCCATTTTCCACCATGATAT
TCGGCAAGCAGGCATCGCCATGGGTCACGACGAGATCCTCGCCGTCGGGCATGCGCGCCTTGAGCCTGGC
GAACAGTTCGGCTGGCGCGAGCCCCTGATGCTCTTCGTCCAGATCATCCTGATCGACAAGACCGGCTTCC
ATCCGAGTACGTGCTCGCTCGATGCGATGTTTCGCTTGGTGGTCGAATGGGCAGGTAGCCGGATCAAGCG
TATGCAGCCGCCGCATTGCATCAGCCATGATGGATACTTTCTCGGCAGGAGCAAGGTGAGATGACAGGAG
ATCCTGCCCCGGCACTTCGCCCAATAGCAGCCAGTCCCTTCCCGCTTCAGTGACAACGTCGAGCACAGCT
GCGCAAGGAACGCCCGTCGTGGCCAGCCACGATAGCCGCGCTGCCTCGTCCTGCAGTTCATTCAGGGCAC
CGGACAGGTCGGTCTTGACAAAAAGAACCGGGCGCCCCTGCGCTGACAGCCGGAACACGGCGGCATCAGA
GCAGCCGATTGTCTGTTGTGCCCAGTCATAGCCGAATAGCCTCTCCACCCAAGCGGCCGGAGAACCTGCG
TGCAATCCATCTTGTTCAATCATGCGAAACGATCCTCATCCTGTCTCTTGATCAGATCTTGATCCCCTGC
GCCATCAGATCCTTGGCGGCAAGAAAGCCATCCAGTTTACTTTGCAGGGCTTCCCAACCTTACCAGAGGG
CGCCCCAGCTGGCAATTCCGGTTCGCTTGCTGTCCATAAAACCGCCCAGTCTAGCTATCGCCATGTAAGC
CCACTGCCTCGAGACTAGTTGGTGTCCAACCGGCTCGACGGGGGCAGCGCAAGGCGGTGCCTCCGGCGGG
CCACTCAATGCTTGAGTATACTCACTAGACTTTGCTTCGCAAAGTCGTGACCGCCTACGGCGGCTGCGGC
GCCCTACGGGCTTGCTCTCCGGGCTTCGCCCTGCGCGGTCGCTGCGCTCCCTTGCCAGCCCGTGGATATG
TGGACGATGGCCGCGAGCGGCCACCGGCTGGCTCGCTTCGCTCGGCCCGTGGACAACCCTGCTGGACAAG
CTGATGGACAGGCTGCGCCTGCCCACGAGCTTGACCACAGGGATTGCCCACCGGCTACCCAGCCTTCGAC
CACATACCCACCGGCTCCAACTGCGCGGCCTGCGGCCTTGCCCCATCAATTTTTTTAATTTTCTCTGGGG
AAAAGCCTCCGGCCTGCGGCCTGCGCGCTTCGCTTGCCGGTTGGACACCAAGTGGAAGGCGGGTCAAGGC
TCGCGCAGCGACCGCGCAGCGGCTTGGCCTTGACGCGCCTGGAACGACCCAAGCCTATGCGAGTGGGGGC
AGTCGAAGGGCGAAGCCCGCCCGCCTGCCCCCCGAGCCTCACGGCGGCGAGTGCGGGGGTTCCAAGGGGG
CAGCGCCACCTTGGGCAAGGCCGAAGGCCGCGCAGTCGATCAACAAGCCCCGGAGGGGCCACTTTTTGCC
GGAGGGGGAGCCGCGCCGAAGGCGTGGGGGAACCCCGCAGGGGTGCCCTTCTTTGGGCACCAAAGAACTA
GATATAGGGCGAAATGCGAAAGACTTAAAAATCAACAACTTAAAAAAGGGGGGTACGCAACAGCTCATTG
CGGCACCCCCCGCAATAGCTCATTGCGTAGGTTAAAGAAAATCTGTAATTGACTGCCACTTTTACGCAAC
GCATAATTGTTGTCGCGCTGCCGAAAAGTTGCAGCTGATTGCGCATGGTGCCGCAACCGTGCGGCACCCC
TACCGCATGGAGATAAGCATGGCCACGCAGTCCAGAGAAATCGGCATTCAAGCCAAGAACAAGCCCGGTC
ACTGGGTGCAAACGGAACGCAAAGCGCATGAGGCGTGGGCCGGGCTTATTGCGAGGAAACCCACGGCGGC
AATGCTGCTGCATCACCTCGTGGCGCAGATGGGCCACCAGAACGCCGTGGTGGTCAGCCAGAAGACACTT
TCCAAGCTCATCGGACGTTCTTTGCGGACGGTCCAATACGCAGTCAAGGACTTGGTGGCCGAGCGCTGGA
TCTCCGTCGTGAAGCTCAACGGCCCCGGCACCGTGTCGGCCTACGTGGTCAATGACCGCGTGGCGTGGGG
CCAGCCCCGCGACCAGTTGCGCCTGTCGGTGTTCAGTGCCGCCGTGGTGGTTGATCACGACGACCAGGAC
GAATCGCTGTTGGGGCATGGCGACCTGCGCCGCATCCCGACCCTGTATCCGGGCGAGCAGCAACTACCGA
CCGGCCCCGGCGAGGAGCCGCCCAGCCAGCCCGGCATTCCGGGCATGGAACCAGACCTGCCAGCCTTGAC
CGAAACGGAGGAATGGGAACGGCGCGGGCAGCAGCGCCTGCCGATGCCCGATGAGCCGTGTTTTCTGGAC
GATGGCGAGCCGTTGGAGCCGCCGACACGGGTCACGCTGCCGCGCCGGTAGCACTTGGGTTGCGCAGCAA
CCCGTAAGTGCGCTGTTCCAGACTATCGGCTGTAGCCG
